Addgene plasmid #109816: pHH0103_SPRED1_WH1
Purpose: Protein expression and purification of SPRED1_WH1
Depositing lab: Sachdev Sidhu. Depositing organization: University of Toronto. Publication: Large-scale survey and database of high affinity ligands for peptide recognition modules. Teyra J, Kelil A, Jain S, Helmy M, Jajodia R, Hooda Y, Gu J, D'Cruz AA, Nicholson SE, Min J, Sudol M, Kim PM, Bader GD, Sidhu SS. Mol Syst Biol. 2020 Dec;16(12):e9310. doi: 10.15252/msb.20199310. PubMed 33438817.
Backbone
  Vector backbone: pHH0103
  Vector type: Bacterial Expression
Growth in bacteria
  Bacterial resistance: Ampicillin, 100 μg/mL
  Growth temperature: 37°C
  Growth strain: DH5alpha
  Copy number: Low Copy
Gene/Insert
  Gene/Insert name: SPRED1_WH1
  Species: H. sapiens (human)
  Entrez Gene: SPRED1 (a.k.a. LGSS, NFLS, PPP1R147, hSpred1, spred-1)
  Cloning method: Restriction Enzyme; 5′ cloning site Sfi1 (unknown if destroyed); 3′ cloning site Not1 (unknown if destroyed)
Terms and licenses: Academic/Nonprofit Terms; Industry Terms: Not Available to Industry
How to cite: pHH0103_SPRED1_WH1 was a gift from Sachdev Sidhu (Addgene plasmid # 109816 ; http://n2t.net/addgene:109816 ; RRID:Addgene_109816)
