[The description below was written by a language model from this plasmid's Addgene catalogue record and pLannotate feature annotations shown in this document.]
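Description:
pHH0103_SPRED1_WH1 is a bacterial expression plasmid of about 7.1 kb, built on the pHH0103 backbone, for producing and purifying the WH1 domain of human SPRED1 in E. coli. It replicates from a ColE1/pBR322-type origin, with the pBR322 bom region nearby, and is catalogued as low copy. Selection is by ampicillin through the β-lactamase gene and its own promoter. An f1 origin is also present and lies between two rop fragments, so it appears to interrupt the rop gene. It could in principle allow single-stranded DNA production with helper phage.

The expression cassette is driven by the hybrid tac promoter followed by a lac operator. The plasmid carries its own lacI gene under the up-mutated lacIq promoter, so transcription is repressed until induced with IPTG. Downstream, the annotated coding elements run in order as a 6xHis tag, Schistosoma japonicum glutathione S-transferase, and a roughly 370 bp fragment of SPRED1 cloned between SfiI and NotI sites. This arrangement is consistent with an N-terminally His- and GST-tagged fusion that can be purified by nickel or glutathione affinity, although the record does not describe the linker or any protease cleavage site.

A phage fd terminator lies immediately after the insert. Beyond it are fragments of M13 gene III and a short tetracycline-resistance remnant. These suggest the backbone derives from a phagemid display vector, and nothing in the record indicates they contribute to the expressed product. The associated work is a large-scale survey of ligands for peptide recognition modules, in which purified domains like this one would plausibly serve as binding targets.
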