Features (pLannotate 1.2.2; 21 found; start..end, strand, type, name):
      1..29      +  promoter       tac promoter: strong E. coli promoter; hybrid between the trp and lac UV5 promoters
     37..53      +  protein_bind   lac operator: The lac repressor binds to the lac operator to inhibit transcription in E. coli. This inhibition can be relieved by adding lactose or isopropyl-β-D-thiogalactopyranoside (IPTG). lac repressor encoded by lacI
    138..155     +  CDS            6xHis: 6xHis affinity tag
    171..824     +  CDS            GST26_SCHJA: Experimental evidence at protein level: Swiss-Prot protein existence level 1. GST isoenzymes appear to play a central role in the parasite detoxification system. Other functions are also suspected including a role in increasing the solubility of haematin in the parasite gut. From Schistosoma japonicum (Blood fluke).
    906..1271    +  CDS            SPRED1 (fragment): SPRE1_HUMAN - Experimental evidence at protein level: Swiss-Prot protein existence level 1. Tyrosine kinase substrate that inhibits growth-factor- mediated activation of MAP kinase (By similarity). Negatively regulates hematopoiesis of bone marrow (By similarity). Inhibits fibroblast growth factor (FGF)-induced retinal lens fiber differentiation, probably by inhibiting FGF-mediated phosphorylation of ERK1/2 (By similarity). Attenuates actin stress fiber formation via inhibition of TESK1-mediated phosphorylation of cofilin (PubMed:18216281). Inhibits TGFB-induced epithelial-to-mesenchymal trans
   1278..1325    +  terminator     fd terminator (sequence withheld): central terminator from bacteriophage fd (Otsuka and Kunisawa, 1982)
   1330..1542    +  CDS            M13 gene III (fragment) (sequence partly withheld): pIII; III; minor coat protein
   1557..2027    +  CDS            M13 gene III (fragment) (sequence partly withheld): pIII; III; minor coat protein
   2049..2119    +  CDS            TcR (fragment): tetracycline efflux protein; tet; confers resistance to tetracycline
   2361..2741    -  CDS            YPB1_ECOLX: Protein predicted: Swiss-Prot protein existence level 4. From Escherichia coli.
   2758..2909    +  CDS            rop (fragment): Rop protein, which maintains plasmids at low copy number; rop
   2945..3373    -  rep_origin     f1 ori (sequence partly withheld): f1 bacteriophage origin of replication; arrow indicates direction of (+) strand synthesis
   3382..3421    +  CDS            rop (fragment): Rop protein, which maintains plasmids at low copy number; rop
   3523..3663    +  misc_feature   bom: basis of mobility region from pBR322
   3849..4436    -  rep_origin     ori: high-copy-number ColE1/pMB1/pBR322/pUC origin of replication
   4607..5467    -  CDS            AmpR: β-lactamase; bla; confers resistance to ampicillin, carbenicillin, and related antibiotics
   5468..5572    -  promoter       AmpR promoter: bla
   5681..5758    +  promoter       lacIq promoter: lacI (mutant); In the lacIq allele, a single base change in the promoter boosts expression of the lacI gene about 10-fold.
   5759..6841    +  CDS            lacI: lac repressor; lacI; The lac repressor binds to the lac operator to inhibit transcription in E. coli. This inhibition can be relieved by adding lactose or isopropyl-β-D-thiogalactopyranoside (IPTG).
   6854..6875    +  protein_bind   CAP binding site: CAP binding activates transcription in the presence of cAMP. E. coli catabolite activator protein
   6894..6911    +  promoter       tet promoter (fragment): E. coli promoter for tetracycline efflux protein gene
>Addgene plasmid #109816 | pHH0103_SPRED1_WH1 | addgene full sequence | sequence record 213682 | Addgene NGS Result
TTGACAATTAATCATCGGCTCGTATAATGTGTGGAATTGTGAGCGGATAACAATTTCACACAGGAAACAG
CCAGTCCGTTTAGGTGTTTTCACGAGCACTTCACCAACAAGGACCATAGATTATGAAAATCGAAGAACAC
CATCACCATCACCATTCCAGCGGTAAGCTTATGTCCCCTATACTAGGTTATTGGAAAATTAAGGGCCTTG
TGCAACCCACTCGACTTCTTTTGGAATATCTTGAAGAAAAATATGAAGAGCATTTGTATGAGCGCGATGA
AGGTGATAAATGGCGAAACAAAAAGTTTGAATTGGGTTTGGAGTTTCCCAATCTTCCTTATTATATTGAT
GGTGATGTTAAATTAACACAGTCTATGGCCATCATACGTTATATAGCTGACAAGCACAACATGTTGGGTG
GTTGTCCAAAAGAGCGTGCAGAGATTTCAATGCTTGAAGGAGCGGTTTTGGATATTAGATACGGTGTTTC
GAGAATTGCATATAGTAAAGACTTTGAAACTCTCAAAGTTGATTTTCTTAGCAAGCTACCTGAAATGCTG
AAAATGTTCGAAGATCGTTTATGTCATAAAACATATTTAAATGGTGATCATGTAACCCATCCTGACTTCA
TGTTGTATGACGCTCTTGATGTTGTTTTATACATGGACCCAATGTGCCTGGATGCGTTCCCAAAATTAGT
TTGTTTTAAAAAACGTATTGAAGCTATCCCACAAATTGATAAGTACTTGAAATCCAGCAAGTATATAGCA
TGGCCTTTGCAGGGCTGGCAAGCCACGTTTGGTGGTGGCGACCATCCTCCAAAATCGGATCTGGAAGTTC
TGTTCCAGGGGCCCCTGTCCAGCGGTCTGGTTCCGCGTGGTTCCGGTACCGCGGCCCAGCCGGCCTCCTA
TGCTCGTGTACGTGCAGTAGTTATGACCCGTGATGATTCTTCCGGTGGCTGGCTGCCACTGGGCGGCTCT
GGTCTGTCTTCTGTTACCGTCTTCAAAGTGCCGCATCAGGAAGAAAATGGCTGCGCTGACTTTTTTATTC
GTGGTGAGCGTCTGCGTGACAAAATGGTGGTTCTGGAATGTATGCTGAAGAAAGATCTGATTTACAACAA
AGTTACGCCGACCTTCCACCACTGGAAAATCGATGACAAGAAATTCGGTCTGACTTTCCAATCTCCGGCA
GACGCCCGCGCGTTCGACCGCGGTATCCGTCGCGCGATCGAAGATATCAGCCAGGGTTGCCCGGAGAGCA
AAGCGGCCGCATA
[142 nt withheld, positions 1274-1415]
C
[98 nt withheld, positions 1417-1514]
AGTTTGTACTGGTGACGAAACTCAGTGTCTAGCTAGAGTGGC
[149 nt withheld, positions 1557-1705]
T
[41 nt withheld, positions 1707-1747]
T
[62 nt withheld, positions 1749-1810]
A
[35 nt withheld, positions 1812-1846]
CCTCCCTCAATCGGTTGAATGTCGCCCTTTTGTCTTTGGCGCTGGTAAACCATATGAA
[86 nt withheld, positions 1905-1990]
T
[54 nt withheld, positions 1992-2045]
CTAGCGCCGCCCTATACCTTGTCTGCCTCCCCGCGTTGCGTCGCGGTGCATGGAGCCGGGCCACCTCGAC
CTGAATGGAAGCCGGCGGCACCTCGCTAACGGATTCACCACTCCAAGAATTGGAGCCAATCAATTCTTGC
GGAGAACTGTGAATGCGCAAACCAACCCTTGGCAGAACATATCCATCGCGTCCGCCATCTCCAGCAGCCG
CACGCGGCGCATCTCGGGCAGCGTTGGGTCCTGGCCACGGGTGCGCATGATCGTGCTCCTGTCGTTGAGG
ACCCGGCTAGGCTGGCGGGGTTGCCTTACTGGTTAGCAGAATGAATCACCGATACGCGAGCGAACGTGAA
GCGACTGCTGCTGCAAAACGTCTGCGACCTGAGCAACAACATGAATGGTCTTCGGTTTCCGTGTTTCGTA
AAGTCTGGAAACGCGGAAGTCAGCGCCCTGCACCATTATGTTCCGGATCTGCATCGCAGGATGCTGCTGG
CTACCCTGTGGAACACCTACATCTGTATTAACGAAGCGCTGGCATTGACCCTGAGTGATTTTTCTCTGGT
CCCGCCGCATCCATACCGCCAGTTGTTTACCCTCACAACGTTCCAGTAACCGGGCATGTTCATCATCAGT
AACCCGTATCGTGAGCATCCTCTCTCGTTTCATCGGTATCATTACCCCCATGAACAGAAATCCCCCTTAC
ACGGAGGCATCAGTGACCAAACAGGAAAAAACCGCCCTTAACATGGCCCGCTTTATCAGAAGCCAGACAT
TAACGCTTCTGGAGAAACTCAACGAGCTGGACGCGGATGAACAGGCAGACATCTGTGAATCGCTTCACGA
CCACGCTGATGAGCTTTACCGCAGGATCCGCGAAATTGTAAGCGTTAATATTTTGTTAAAATTCGCGTTA
AATTTTTGTTAAATCAGCTCATTTTTTAACCAATAGGCCGAAATCGGCAAAATCCCTTATAAATCAAAAG
AATAGACCGAGATAGGGT
[37 nt withheld, positions 3044-3080]
AAAGAACGTGGACTCCAACGTCAAAGG
[49 nt withheld, positions 3108-3156]
T
[91 nt withheld, positions 3158-3248]
G
[124 nt withheld, positions 3250-3373]
CGCGGATCCTGCCTCGCGCGTTTCGGTGATGACGGTGAAAACCTCTGACACATGCAGCTCCCGGAGACGG
TCACAGCTTGTCTGTAAGCGGATGCCGGGAGCAGACAAGCCCGTCAGGGCGCGTCAGCGGGTGTTGGCGG
GTGTCGGGGCGCAGCCATGACCCAGTCACGTAGCGATAGCGGAGTGTATACTGGCTTAACTATGCGGCAT
CAGAGCAGATTGTACTGAGAGTGCACCATATGCGGTGTGAAATACCGCACAGATGCGTAAGGAGAAAATA
CCGCATCAGGCGCTCTTCCGCTTCCTCGCTCACTGACTCGCTGCGCTCGGTCGTTCGGCTGCGGCGAGCG
GTATCAGCTCACTCAAAGGCGGTAATACGGTTATCCACAGAATCAGGGGATAACGCAGGAAAGAACATGT
GAGCAAAAGGCCAGCAAAAGGCCAGGAACCGTAAAAAGGCCGCGTTGCTGGCGTTTTTCCATAGGCTCCG
CCCCCCTGACGAGCATCACAAAAATCGACGCTCAAGTCAGAGGTGGCGAAACCCGACAGGACTATAAAGA
TACCAGGGTTTCCCCCTGGAAGCTCCCTCGTGCGCTCTCCTGTTCCGACCCTGCCGCTTACCGGATACCT
GTCCGCCTTTCTCCCTTCGGGAAGCGTGGCGCTTTCTCATAGCTCACGCTGTAGGTATCTCAGTTCGGTG
TAGGTCGTTCGCTCCAAGCTGGGCTGTGTGCACGAACCCCCCGTTCAGCCCGACCGCTGCGCCTTATCCG
GTAACTATCGTCTTGAGTCCAACCCGGTAAGACACGACTTATCGCCACTGGCAGCAGCCACTGGTAACAG
GATTAGCAGAGCGAGGTATGTAGGCGGTGCTACAGAGTTCTTGAAGTGGTGGCCTAACTACGGCTACACT
AGAAGGACAGTATTTGGTATCTGCGCTCTGCTGAAGCCAGTTACCTTCGGAAAAAGAGTTGGTAGCTCTT
GATCCGGCAAACAAACCACCGCTGGTAGCGGTGGTTTTTTTGTTTGCAAGCAGCAGATTACGCGCAGAAA
AAAAGGATCTCAAGAAGATCCTTTGATCTTTTCTACGGGGTCTGACGCTCAGTGGAACGAAAACTCACGT
TAAGGGATTTTGGTCATGAGATTATCAAAAAGGATCTTCACCTAGATCCTTTTAAATTAAAAATGAAGTT
TTAAATCAATCTAAAGTATATATGAGTAAACTTGGTCTGACAGTTACCAATGCTTAATCAGTGAGGCACC
TATCTCAGCGATCTGTCTATTTCGTTCATCCATAGTTGCCTGACTCCCCGTCGTGTAGATAACTACGATA
CGGGAGGGCTTACCATCTGGCCCCAGTGCTGCAATGATACCGCGAGACCCACGCTCACCGGCTCCAGATT
TATCAGCAATAAACCAGCCAGCCGGAAGGGCCGAGCGCAGAAGTGGTCCTGCAACTTTATCCGCCTCCAT
CCAGTCTATTAATTGTTGCCGGGAAGCTAGAGTAAGTAGTTCGCCAGTTAATAGTTTGCGCAACGTTGTT
GCCATTGCTGCAGGCATCGTGGTGTCACGCTCGTCGTTTGGTATGGCTTCATTCAGCTCCGGTTCCCAAC
GATCAAGGCGAGTTACATGATCCCCCATGTTGTGCAAAAAAGCGGTTAGCTCCTTCGGTCCTCCGATCGT
TGTCAGAAGTAAGTTGGCCGCAGTGTTATCACTCATGGTTATGGCAGCACTGCATAATTCTCTTACTGTC
ATGCCATCCGTAAGATGCTTTTCTGTGACTGGTGAGTACTCAACCAAGTCATTCTGAGAATAGTGTATGC
GGCGACCGAGTTGCTCTTGCCCGGCGTCAACACGGGATAATACCGCGCCACATAGCAGAACTTTAAAAGT
GCTCATCATTGGAAAACGTTCTTCGGGGCGAAAACTCTCAAGGATCTTACCGCTGTTGAGATCCAGTTCG
ATGTAACCCACTCGTGCACCCAACTGATCTTCAGCATCTTTTACTTTCACCAGCGTTTCTGGGTGAGCAA
AAACAGGAAGGCAAAATGCCGCAAAAAAGGGAATAAGGGCGACACGGAAATGTTGAATACTCATACTCTT
CCTTTTTCAATATTATTGAAGCATTTATCAGGGTTATTGTCTCATGAGCGGATACATATTTGAATGTATT
TAGAAAAATAAACAAATAGGGGTTCCGCGCACATTTCCCCGAAAAGTGCCACCTGACGTCTAAGAAACCA
TTATTATCATGACATTAACCTATAAAAATAGGCGTATCACGAGGCCCTTTCGTCTTCAAGAATTCCCGAC
ACCATCGAATGGTGCAAAACCTTTCGCGGTATGGCATGATAGCGCCCGGAAGAGAGTCAATTCAGGGTGG
TGAATGTGAAACCAGTAACGTTATACGATGTCGCAGAGTATGCCGGTGTCTCTTATCAGACCGTTTCCCG
CGTGGTGAACCAGGCCAGCCACGTTTCTGCGAAAACGCGGGAAAAAGTGGAAGCGGCGATGGCGGAGCTG
AATTACATTCCCAACCGCGTGGCACAACAACTGGCGGGCAAACAGTCGTTGCTGATTGGCGTTGCCACCT
CCAGTCTGGCCCTGCACGCGCCGTCGCAAATTGTCGCGGCGATTAAATCTCGCGCCGATCAACTGGGTGC
CAGCGTGGTGGTGTCGATGGTAGAACGAAGCGGCGTCGAAGCCTGTAAAGCGGCGGTGCACAATCTTCTC
GCGCAACGCGTCAGTGGGCTGATCATTAACTATCCGCTGGATGACCAGGATGCCATTGCTGTGGAAGCTG
CCTGCACTAATGTTCCGGCGTTATTTCTTGATGTCTCTGACCAGACACCCATCAACAGTATTATTTTCTC
CCATGAAGACGGTACGCGACTGGGCGTGGAGCATCTGGTCGCATTGGGTCACCAGCAAATCGCGCTGTTA
GCGGGCCCATTAAGTTCTGTCTCGGCGCGTCTGCGTCTGGCTGGCTGGCATAAATATCTCACTCGCAATC
AAATTCAGCCGATAGCGGAACGGGAAGGCGACTGGAGTGCCATGTCCGGTTTTCAACAAACCATGCAAAT
GCTGAATGAGGGCATCGTTCCCACTGCGATGCTGGTTGCCAACGATCAGATGGCGCTGGGCGCAATGCGC
GCCATTACCGAGTCCGGGCTGCGCGTTGGTGCGGATATCTCGGTAGTGGGATACGACGATACCGAAGACA
GCTCATGTTATATCCCGCCGTTAACCACCATCAAACAGGATTTTCGCCTGCTGGGGCAAACCAGCGTGGA
CCGCTTGCTGCAACTCTCTCAGGGCCAGGCGGTGAAGGGCAATCAGCTGTTGCCCGTCTCACTGGTGAAA
AGAAAAACCACCCTGGCGCCCAATACGCAAACCGCCTCTCCCCGCGCGTTGGCCGATTCATTAATGCAGC
TGGCACGACAGGTTTCCCGACTGGAAAGCGGGCAGTGAGCGCAACGCAATTAATGTAAGTTAGCTCACTC
ATTAGGCACAATTCTCATGTTTGACAGCTTATCATCGACTGCACGGTGCACCAATGCTTCTGGCGTCAGG
CAGCCATCGGAAGCTGTGGTATGGCTGTGCAGGTCGTAAATCACTGCATAATTCGTGTCGCTCAAGGCGC
ACTCCCGTTCTGGATAATGTTTTTTGCGCCGACATCATAACGGTTCTGGCAAATATTCTGAAATGAGCTG
