>Addgene plasmid #109816 | pHH0103_SPRED1_WH1 | depositor partial sequence | sequence record 206768 | pHH0103_SPRED1_WH1 sequence 378 bps
GGCCCAGCCGGCCTCCTATGCTCGTGTACGTGCAGTAGTTATGACCCGTGATGATTCTTCCGGTGGCTGG
CTGCCACTGGGCGGCTCTGGTCTGTCTTCTGTTACCGTCTTCAAAGTGCCGCATCAGGAAGAAAATGGCT
GCGCTGACTTTTTTATTCGTGGTGAGCGTCTGCGTGACAAAATGGTGGTTCTGGAATGTATGCTGAAGAA
AGATCTGATTTACAACAAAGTTACGCCGACCTTCCACCACTGGAAAATCGATGACAAGAAATTCGGTCTG
ACTTTCCAATCTCCGGCAGACGCCCGCGCGTTCGACCGCGGTATCCGTCGCGCGATCGAAGATATCAGCC
AGGGTTGCCCGGAGAGCAAAGCGGCCGC
